>Addgene plasmid #157205 | pD649-HAsp-CNTFR-COMP5AP-AviTag-9xHis | depositor full sequence | sequence record 303519 | Full Sequence
TTTCAATATTATTGAAGCATTTATCAGGGTTATTGTCTCATGAGCGGATACATATTTGAATGTATTTAGA
AAAATAAACAAATAGGGGTCAGTGTTACAACCAATTAACCAATTCTGAACATTATCGCGAGCCCATTTAT
ACCTGAATATGGCTCATAACACCCCTTGCTCATGACCAAAATCCCTTAACGTGAGTTACGCGCGCGTCGT
TCCACTGAGCGTCAGACCCCGTAGAAAAGATCAAAGGATCTTCTTGAGATCCTTTTTTTCTGCGCGTAAT
CTGCTGCTTGCAAACAAAAAAACCACCGCTACCAGCGGTGGTTTGTTTGCCGGATCAAGAGCTACCAACT
CTTTTTCCGAAGGTAACTGGCTTCAGCAGAGCGCAGATACCAAATACTGTTCTTCTAGTGTAGCCGTAGT
TAGCCCACCACTTCAAGAACTCTGTAGCACCGCCTACATACCTCGCTCTGCTAATCCTGTTACCAGTGGC
TGCTGCCAGTGGCGATAAGTCGTGTCTTACCGGGTTGGACTCAAGACGATAGTTACCGGATAAGGCGCAG
CGGTCGGGCTGAACGGGGGGTTCGTGCACACAGCCCAGCTTGGAGCGAACGACCTACACCGAACTGAGAT
ACCTACAGCGTGAGCTATGAGAAAGCGCCACGCTTCCCGAAGGGAGAAAGGCGGACAGGTATCCGGTAAG
CGGCAGGGTCGGAACAGGAGAGCGCACGAGGGAGCTTCCAGGGGGAAACGCCTGGTATCTTTATAGTCCT
GTCGGGTTTCGCCACCTCTGACTTGAGCGTCGATTTTTGTGATGCTCGTCAGGGGGGCGGAGCCTATGGA
AAAACGCCAGCAACGCGGCCTTTTTACGGTTCCTGGCCTTTTGCTGGCCTTTTGCTCACATGTTCTTTCC
TGCGTTATCCCCTGATTCTGTGGATAACCGTATTACCGCCTTTGAGTGAGCTGATACCGCTCGCCGCAGC
CGAACGACCGAGCGCAGCGAGTCAGTGAGCGAGGAAGCGGAAGGCGAGAGTAGGGAACTGCCAGGCATCA
AACTAAGCAGAAGGCCCCTGACGGATGGCCTTTTTGCGTTTCTACAAACTCTTTCTGTGTTGTAAAACGA
CGGCCAGTCTTAAGCTCGGGCCCCCTGGGCGGTTCTGATAACGAGTAATCGTTAATCCGCAAATAACGTA
AAAACCCGCTTCGGCGGGTTTTTTTATGGGGGGAGTTTAGGGAAAGAGCATTTGTCAGAATATTTAAGGG
CGCCTGTCACTTTGCTTGATATATGAGAATTATTTAACCTTATAAATGAGAAAAAAGCAACGCACTTTAA
ATAAGATACGTTGCTTTTTCGATTGATGAACACCTATAATTAAACTATTCATCTATTATTTATGATTTTT
TGTATATACAATATTTCTAGTTTGTTAAAGAGAATTAAGAAAATAAATCTCGAAAATAATAAAGGGAAAA
TCAGTTTTTGATATCAAAATTATACATGTCAACGATAATACAAAATATAATACAAACTATAAGATGTTAT
CAGTATTTATTATCATTTAGAATAAATTTTGTGTCGCCCTTAATTGTGAGCGGATAACAATTACGAGCTT
CATGCACAGTGGCGTTGACTCAATATTGGCCATTAGCCATATTATTCATTGGTTATATAGCATAAATCAA
TATTGGCTATTGGCCATTGCATACGTTGTATCTATATCATAATATGTACATTTATATTGGCTCATGTCCA
ATATGACCGCCATGTTGGCATTGATTATTGACTAGTTATTAATAGTAATCAATTACGGGGTCATTAGTTC
ATAGCCCATATATGGAGTTCCGCGTTACATAACTTACGGTAAATGGCCCGCCTGGCTGACCGCCCAACGA
CCCCCGCCCATTGACGTCAATAATGACGTATGTTCCCATAGTAACGCCAATAGGGACTTTCCATTGACGT
CAATGGGTGGAGTATTTACGGTAAACTGCCCACTTGGCAGTACATCAAGTGTATCATATGCCAAGTACGC
CCCCTATTGACGTCAATGACGGTAAATGGCCCGCCTGGCATTATGCCCAGTACATGACCTTATGGGACTT
TCCTACTTGGCAGTACATCTACGTATTAGTCATCGCTATTACCATGGTGATGCGGTTTTGGCAGTACATC
AATGGGCGTGGATAGCGGTTTGACTCACGGGGATTTCCAAGTCTCCACCCCATTGACGTCAATGGGAGTT
TGTTTTGGCACCAAAATCAACGGGACTTTCCAAAATGTCGTAACAACTCCGCCCCATTGACGCAAATGGG
CGGTAGGCGTGTACGGTGGGAGGTCTATATAAGCAGAGCTCGTTTAGTGAACCGTCAGATCGCCTGGAGA
CGCCATCCACGCTGTTTTGACCTCCATAGAAGACACCGGGACCGATCCAGCCTCCGCGGCCGGGAACGGT
GCATTGGAACGCGGATTCCCCGTGCCAAGAGTGACGTAAGTACCGCCTATAGAGTCTATAGGCCCACCCC
CTTGGCTTCGTTAGAACGCGGCTACAATTAATACATAACCTTATGTATCATACACATACGATTTAGGTGA
CACTATAGAATAACATCCACTTTGCCTTTCTCTCCACAGGTGTCCACTCCCAGGTCCAACTGCACCTCGG
TTCTATCGAAAACGCGCCTGCTAGCGCCACCATGAAGACCATCATTGCCCTGAGCTACATCTTCTGCCTG
GTGTTCGCTGCGGCCGCCCAAAGACATTCTCCTCAAGAGGCCCCTCACGTGCAGTACGAGAGACTGGGAT
CTGATGTGACCCTGCCTTGTGGCACAGCCAATTGGGATGCCGCTGTGACTTGGAGAGTGAACGGAACCGA
TCTGGCCCCTGATCTGCTGAATGGATCTCAGCTGGTGCTGCACGGACTGGAACTGGGCCATTCTGGCCTG
TACGCCTGCTTCCACAGAGACTCTTGGCACCTGAGACACCAGGTGCTGCTGCATGTTGGCCTGCCTCCAA
GAGAACCTGTGCTGAGCTGCAGAAGCAACACATACCCCAAGGGCTTCTACTGCAGCTGGCATCTGCCCAC
ACCTACCTACATTCCCAACACCTTCAACGTGACCGTGCTGCATGGCAGCAAGATCATGGTCTGCGAGAAG
GACCCCGCTCTGAAGAACAGATGCCACATCCGGTACATGCACCTGTTCAGCACCATCAAGTACAAGGTGT
CCATCTCCGTGTCTAACGCCCTGGGACACAATGCCACCGCCATCACCTTCGACGAGTTCACCATCGTGAA
GCCCGATCCTCCAGAGAACGTGGTGGCTAGACCTGTGCCTAGCAACCCTAGAAGGCTGGAAGTGACCTGG
CAGACCCCTAGCACATGGCCTGATCCTGAGAGCTTCCCTGGCGCGCCGGAAGATCAAGTTGATCCAAGAT
TGATTGATGGCAAGGGCGGATCTCTGGAGGTGCTGTTCCAGGGACCAGGCGGAAGCGGCAATCCCGGCGG
CGATCTGGCCCCCCAGATGCTGCGCGAGCTGCAGGAGACCAATGCCGCCCTGCAGGACGTGCGCGAGCTG
CTGCGCCACCGCGTGAAGGAGATCACCTTCCTGAAGAACACCGTGATGGAGTGCGACGCCTGCGGTATGC
AGCCCTCTAGAGGCTCCGGCTCCATCATCCCAGTTGAGGAGGAGAACCCGGACTTCTGGAACCGCGAGGC
AGCCGAGGCCCTGGGTGCCGCCAAGAAGCTGCAGCCTGCACAGACAGCCGCCAAGAACCTCATCATCTTC
CTGGGCGATGGGATGGGGGTGTCTACGGTGACAGCTGCCAGGATCCTAAAAGGGCAGAAGAAGGACAAAC
TGGGGCCTGAGATACCCCTGGCCATGGACCGCTTCCCATATGTGGCTCTGTCCAAGACATACAATGTAGA
CAAACATGTGCCAGACAGTGGAGCCACAGCCACGGCCTACCTGTGCGGGGTCAAGGGCAACTTCCAGACC
ATTGGCTTGAGTGCAGCCGCCCGCTTTAACCAGTGCAACACGACACGCGGCAACGAGGTCATCTCCGTGA
TGAATCGGGCCAAGAAAGCAGGGAAGTCAGTGGGAGTGGTAACCACCACACGAGTGCAGCACGCCTCGCC
AGCCGGCACCTACGCCCACACGGTGAACCGCAACTGGTACTCGGACGCCGACGTGCCTGCCTCGGCCCGC
CAGGAGGGGTGCCAGGACATCGCTACGCAGCTCATCTCCAACATGGACATTGACGTGATCCTAGGTGGAG
GCCGAAAGTACATGTTTCGCATGGGAACCCCAGACCCTGAGTACCCAGATGACTACAGCCAAGGTGGGAC
CAGGCTGGACGGGAAGAATCTGGTGCAGGAATGGCTGGCGAAGCGCCAGGGTGCCCGGTATGTGTGGAAC
CGCACTGAGCTCATGCAGGCTTCCCTGGACCCGTCTGTGACCCATCTCATGGGTCTCTTTGAGCCTGGAG
ACATGAAATACGAGATCCACCGAGACTCCACACTGGACCCCTCCCTGATGGAGATGACAGAGGCTGCCCT
GCGCCTGCTGAGCAGGAACCCCCGCGGCTTCTTCCTCTTCGTGGAGGGTGGTCGCATCGACCATGGTCAT
CATGAAAGCAGGGCTTACCGGGCACTGACTGAGACGATCATGTTCGACGACGCCATTGAGAGGGCGGGCC
AGCTCACCAGCGAGGAGGACACGCTGAGCCTCGTCACTGCCGACCACTCCCACGTCTTCTCCTTCGGAGG
CTACCCCCTGCGAGGGAGCTCCATCTTCGGGCTGGCCCCTGGCAAGGCCCGGGACAGGAAGGCCTACACG
GTCCTCCTATACGGAAACGGTCCAGGCTATGTGCTCAAGGACGGCGCCCGGCCGGATGTTACCGAGAGCG
AGAGCGGGAGCCCCGAGTATCGGCAGCAGTCAGCAGTGCCCCTGGACGAAGAGACCCACGCAGGCGAGGA
CGTGGCGGTGTTCGCGCGCGGCCCGCAGGCGCACCTGGTTCACGGCGTGCAGGAGCAGACCTTCATAGCG
CACGTCATGGCCTTCGCCGCCTGCCTGGAGCCCTACACCGCCTGCGACCTGGCGCCCCCCGCCGGCACCA
CCGACGCCGCGCACCCGGGTGGCGGAGGACTGAACGACATCTTCGAGGCTCAGAAAATCGAATGGCACGA
ACATCACCATCACCATCACCATCACCATTAAGGCCGGCCTGTAGTCACTGGCACAACGCGTTACCCGGTA
AGCCAATCGGGTATACACGGTCGTCATACTGCAGACAGGGTTCTTCTACTTTGCAAGATAGTCTTGAGTA
GTAAAATAAATAGATAGAGAAAATCAGCCTCGACTGTGCCTTCTAGTTGCCAGCCATCTGTTGTTTGCCC
CTCCCCCGTGCCTTCCTTGACCCTGGAAGGTGCCACTCCCACTGTCCTTTCCTAATAAAATGAGGAAATT
GCATCACAACACTCAACCCTATCTCGGTCTATTCTTTTGATTTATAAGGGATTTTGCCGATTTCGGCCTA
TTGGTTAAAAAATGAGCTGATTTAACAAAAATTTAACGCGAATTAATTCTGTGGAATGTGTGTCAGTTAG
GGTGTGGAAAGTCCCCAGGCTCCCCAGCAGGCAGAAGTATGCAAAGCATGCATCTCAATTAGTCAGCAAC
CAGGTGTGGAAAGTCCCCAGGCTCCCCAGCAGGCAGAAGTATGCAAAGCATGCATCTCAATTAGTCAGCA
ACCATAGTCCCGCCCCTAACTCCGCCCATCCCGCCCCTAACTCCGCCCAGTTCCGCCCATTCTCCGCCCC
ATGGCTGACTAATTTTTTTTATTTATGCAGAGGCCGAGGCCGCCTCTGCCTCTGAGCTATTCCAGAAGTA
GTGAGGAGGCTTTTTTGGAGGCCTAGGCTTTTGCAAAAAGCTCCCGGGAGCTTGTATATCCATTTTCGGA
TCTGATCAGCACGTGTTGACAATTAATCATCGGCATAGTATATCGGCATAGTATAATACGACAAGGTGAG
GAACTAAACCATGACCGAGTACAAGCCCACGGTGCGCCTCGCCACCCGCGACGACGTCCCCAGGGCCGTA
CGCACCCTCGCCGCCGCGTTCGCCGACTACCCCGCCACGCGCCACACCGTCGATCCGGACCGCCACATCG
AGCGGGTCACCGAGCTGCAAGAACTCTTCCTCACGCGCGTCGGGCTCGACATCGGCAAGGTGTGGGTCGC
GGACGACGGCGCCGCGGTGGCGGTCTGGACCACGCCGGAGAGCGTCGAAGCGGGGGCGGTGTTCGCCGAG
ATCGGCCCGCGCATGGCCGAGTTGAGCGGTTCCCGGCTGGCCGCGCAGCAACAGATGGAAGGCCTCCTGG
CGCCGCACCGGCCCAAGGAGCCCGCGTGGTTCCTGGCCACCGTCGGCGTCTCGCCCGACCACCAGGGCAA
GGGTCTGGGCAGCGCCGTCGTGCTCCCCGGAGTGGAGGCGGCCGAGCGCGCCGGGGTGCCCGCCTTCCTG
GAGACATCCGCGCCCCGCAACCTCCCCTTCTACGAGCGGCTCGGCTTCACCGTCACCGCCGACGTCGAGG
TGCCCGAAGGACCGCGCACCTGGTGCATGACCCGCAAGCCCGGTGCCTGACACGTGCTACGAGATTTCGA
TTCCACCGCCGCCTTCTATGAAAGGTTGGGCTTCGGAATCGTTTTCCGGGACGCCGGCTGGATGATCCTC
CAGCGCGGGGATCTCATGCTGGAGTTCTTCGCCCACCCCAACTTGTTTATTGCAGCTTATAATGGTTACA
AATAAAGCAATAGCATCACAAATTTCACAAATAAAGCATTTTTTTCACTGCATTCTAGTTGTGGTTTGTC
CAAACTCATCAATGTATCTTATCATGTCTGTATACCGTCGACCTCTAGCTAGAGCTTGGCGTAATCATGG
TCATTACCAATGCTTAATCAGTGAGGCACCTATCTCAGCGATCTGTCTATTTCGTTCATCCATAGTTGCC
TGACTCCCCGTCGTGTAGATAACTACGATACGGGAGGGCTTACCATCTGGCCCCAGCGCTGCGATGATAC
CGCGAGAACCACGCTCACCGGCTCCGGATTTATCAGCAATAAACCAGCCAGCCGGAAGGGCCGAGCGCAG
AAGTGGTCCTGCAACTTTATCCGCCTCCATCCAGTCTATTAATTGTTGCCGGGAAGCTAGAGTAAGTAGT
TCGCCAGTTAATAGTTTGCGCAACGTTGTTGCCATCGCTACAGGCATCGTGGTGTCACGCTCGTCGTTTG
GTATGGCTTCATTCAGCTCCGGTTCCCAACGATCAAGGCGAGTTACATGATCCCCCATGTTGTGCAAAAA
AGCGGTTAGCTCCTTCGGTCCTCCGATCGTTGTCAGAAGTAAGTTGGCCGCAGTGTTATCACTCATGGTT
ATGGCAGCACTGCATAATTCTCTTACTGTCATGCCATCCGTAAGATGCTTTTCTGTGACTGGTGAGTACT
CAACCAAGTCATTCTGAGAATAGTGTATGCGGCGACCGAGTTGCTCTTGCCCGGCGTCAATACGGGATAA
TACCGCGCCACATAGCAGAACTTTAAAAGTGCTCATCATTGGAAAACGTTCTTCGGGGCGAAAACTCTCA
AGGATCTTACCGCTGTTGAGATCCAGTTCGATGTAACCCACTCGTGCACCCAACTGATCTTCAGCATCTT
TTACTTTCACCAGCGTTTCTGGGTGAGCAAAAACAGGAAGGCAAAATGCCGCAAAAAAGGGAATAAGGGC
GACACGGAAATGTTGAATACTCATATTCTTCCTT
Features (pLannotate 1.2.2; 24 found; start..end, strand, type, name):
    119..143     -  CDS            KanR (fragment): aminoglycoside phosphotransferase; aph(3')-Ia; confers resistance to kanamycin
    254..842     +  rep_origin     ori: high-copy-number ColE1/pMB1/pBR322/pUC origin of replication
   1067..1084    +  terminator     rrnB T2 terminator (fragment): transcription terminator T2 from the E. coli rrnB gene
   1109..1128    -  CDS            lacZα (fragment): LacZα fragment of β-galactosidase; lacZ fragment
   1584..1600    +  protein_bind   lac operator: The lac repressor binds to the lac operator to inhibit transcription in E. coli. This inhibition can be relieved by adding lactose or isopropyl-β-D-thiogalactopyranoside (IPTG). lac repressor encoded by lacI
   1843..2146    +  enhancer       CMV enhancer: human cytomegalovirus immediate early enhancer
   2147..2350    +  promoter       CMV promoter: human cytomegalovirus (CMV) immediate early promoter
   2486..2529    +  intron         CMV intron (fragment): modified intron A from human cytomegalovirus
   2581..2599    +  promoter       SP6 promoter: promoter for bacteriophage SP6 RNA polymerase
   2603..2640    +  CDS            IgH signal sequence (fragment): signal sequence from the mouse immunoglobulin heavy chain variable region
   2725..3399    +  CDS            CNTFR (fragment): CNTFR_HUMAN - Experimental evidence at protein level: Swiss-Prot protein existence level 1. Binds to CNTF. The alpha subunit provides the receptor specificity. Receptor for heterodimeric neurotropic cytokine composed of CLCF1/CLC and CRLF1/CLF-1 (PubMed:26858303). From Homo sapiens (Human).
   3496..3675    +  CDS            Comp (fragment): COMP_RAT - Experimental evidence at protein level: Swiss-Prot protein existence level 1. May play a role in the structural integrity of cartilage via its interaction with other extracellular matrix proteins such as the collagens and fibronectin. Can mediate the interaction of chondrocytes with the cartilage extracellular matrix through interaction with cell surface integrin receptors. Could play a role in the pathogenesis of osteoarthritis. Potent suppressor of apoptosis in both primary chondrocytes and transformed cells. Suppresses apoptosis by blocking the activation of caspase-3 and by indu
   3663..5115    +  CDS            SEAP (fragment): secreted alkaline phosphatase from human placenta The natural enzyme has a C-terminal transmembrane sequence that is replaced by a GPI anchor.
   5140..5181    +  CDS            AviTag™ (fragment): peptide tag that allows for enzymatic biotinylation
   5185..5208    +  CDS            8xHis: 8xHis affinity tag
   5354..5465    +  polyA_signal   bGH poly(A) signal: bovine growth hormone polyadenylation signal
   5466..5574    +  rep_origin     f1 ori (fragment): f1 bacteriophage origin of replication; arrow indicates direction of (+) strand synthesis
   5588..5917    +  promoter       SV40 promoter: SV40 enhancer and early promoter
   5965..6012    +  promoter       EM7 promoter: synthetic bacterial promoter&nbsp
   6031..6630    +  CDS            PuroR (fragment): puromycin N-acetyltransferase; pac from Streptomyces; confers resistance to puromycin
   6640..6765    +  CDS            ble (fragment): BLE_KLEPN - Experimental evidence at protein level: Swiss-Prot protein existence level 1. Binding protein with a strong affinity to the bleomycin family of antibiotics. Binds to CL990; an antimitotic-antibiotic compound. From Klebsiella pneumoniae.
   6760..6881    +  polyA_signal   SV40 poly(A) signal: SV40 polyadenylation signal
   6934..7794    -  CDS            AmpR: β-lactamase; bla; confers resistance to ampicillin, carbenicillin, and related antibiotics
   7797..89      -  promoter       AmpR promoter (fragment) (across the origin): bla
