[The description below was written by a language model from this plasmid's Addgene catalogue record and pLannotate feature annotations shown in this document.]
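Description:
pD649-HAsp-CNTFR-COMP5AP-AviTag-9xHis is a mammalian expression plasmid built on the pD649 backbone for producing a secreted, tagged form of the extracellular domain of human CNTFR, the ligand-binding alpha subunit of the ciliary neurotrophic factor receptor. It is propagated in E. coli as a high-copy plasmid through a ColE1/pUC-type origin and is selected with ampicillin via an intact β-lactamase gene. The annotation also shows a downstream SV40 promoter/EM7 promoter cassette driving a puromycin N-acetyltransferase coding sequence with an SV40 polyadenylation signal, which would allow puromycin selection in mammalian cells, although the record does not describe this use. Short kanamycin-resistance, lacZα, ble and f1 ori fragments appear to be backbone remnants. The depositor notes that some plasmids in this collection may carry an IS4-like transposase element upstream of the CMV promoter; no such feature is annotated here.

The expression unit is driven by the CMV immediate-early enhancer and promoter, followed by a fragment of CMV intron A and an SP6 promoter, the latter also serving as a sequencing primer site. The open reading frame begins with a secretion signal peptide (named HAsp in the construct; the annotation tool matches it partially to an immunoglobulin heavy-chain leader). The CNTFR ectodomain fragment follows, cloned between retained NotI and AscI sites. It is fused at its C terminus to the pentamerising coiled-coil region of rat cartilage oligomeric matrix protein, human placental alkaline phosphatase, an AviTag for enzymatic biotinylation and a polyhistidine tag, and terminated by the bGH polyadenylation signal. The result is a secreted, pentameric, enzymatically detectable protein whose multivalency raises avidity. This design suits detection of weak extracellular receptor–ligand binding, as in the human IgSF cell-surface interactome screen from which the plasmid derives.
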