Addgene plasmid #157205: pD649-HAsp-CNTFR-COMP5AP-AviTag-9xHis
Purpose: Mammalian expression of cell-surface protein extracellular domain fused to COMP5AP-AviTag-9xHis. Protein is secreted from cells.
Depositing lab: Chris Garcia. Depositing organization: Stanford University. Publication: A Human IgSF Cell-Surface Interactome Reveals a Complex Network of Protein-Protein Interactions. Wojtowicz WM, Vielmetter J, Fernandes RA, Siepe DH, Eastman CL, Chisholm GB, Cox S, Klock H, Anderson PW, Rue SM, Miller JJ, Glaser SM, Bragstad ML, Vance J, Lam AW, Lesley SA, Zinn K, Garcia KC. Cell. 2020 Aug 20;182(4):1027-1043.e17. doi: 10.1016/j.cell.2020.07.025. PubMed 32822567.
Backbone
  Vector backbone: pD649
  Backbone size w/o insert (bp): 7153
  Vector type: Mammalian Expression
Growth in bacteria
  Bacterial resistance: Ampicillin, 100 μg/mL
  Growth temperature: 37°C
  Growth strain: DH5alpha
  Copy number: High Copy
Gene/Insert
  Gene/Insert name: CNTFR
  Species: H. sapiens (human)
  Insert size (bp): 651
  Entrez Gene: CNTFR
  Promoter: CMV/SP6
  Tag / fusion protein: COMP5AP-AviTag-9xHis (C terminal on backbone)
  Cloning method: Restriction Enzyme; 5′ cloning site GCGGCCGC (not destroyed); 3′ cloning site GGCGCGCC (not destroyed)
  Sequencing primers: 5′ ATTTAGGTGACACTATAG; 3′ CGTCGCACTCCATCACGGTG
Resource information
  A portion of this plasmid was derived from a plasmid made by: synthesis by ThermoFisher
Terms and licenses: Academic/Nonprofit Terms; Industry Terms: Not Available to Industry
Depositor comments: Some plasmids in this collection may have an IS4-like element ISVsa5 family transposase upstream of the CMV promoter.
How to cite: pD649-HAsp-CNTFR-COMP5AP-AviTag-9xHis was a gift from Chris Garcia (Addgene plasmid # 157205 ; http://n2t.net/addgene:157205 ; RRID:Addgene_157205)
