>Addgene plasmid #157205 | pD649-HAsp-CNTFR-COMP5AP-AviTag-9xHis | depositor partial sequence | sequence record 303520 | insert (extracellular domain)
CAAAGACATTCTCCTCAAGAGGCCCCTCACGTGCAGTACGAGAGACTGGGATCTGATGTGACCCTGCCTT
GTGGCACAGCCAATTGGGATGCCGCTGTGACTTGGAGAGTGAACGGAACCGATCTGGCCCCTGATCTGCT
GAATGGATCTCAGCTGGTGCTGCACGGACTGGAACTGGGCCATTCTGGCCTGTACGCCTGCTTCCACAGA
GACTCTTGGCACCTGAGACACCAGGTGCTGCTGCATGTTGGCCTGCCTCCAAGAGAACCTGTGCTGAGCT
GCAGAAGCAACACATACCCCAAGGGCTTCTACTGCAGCTGGCATCTGCCCACACCTACCTACATTCCCAA
CACCTTCAACGTGACCGTGCTGCATGGCAGCAAGATCATGGTCTGCGAGAAGGACCCCGCTCTGAAGAAC
AGATGCCACATCCGGTACATGCACCTGTTCAGCACCATCAAGTACAAGGTGTCCATCTCCGTGTCTAACG
CCCTGGGACACAATGCCACCGCCATCACCTTCGACGAGTTCACCATCGTGAAGCCCGATCCTCCAGAGAA
CGTGGTGGCTAGACCTGTGCCTAGCAACCCTAGAAGGCTGGAAGTGACCTGGCAGACCCCTAGCACATGG
CCTGATCCTGAGAGCTTCCCT
